Addgene plasmid #124396: FLAG-FullLength-TET1-WT(21)
Purpose: Full-length TET1 used to PiggyBAC rescue the function of TET1/2 DKO cells
Depositing lab: Shaun Cowley. Depositing organization: University of Leicester. Publication: Sin3A recruits Tet1 to the PAH1 domain via a highly conserved Sin3-Interaction Domain. Chandru A, Bate N, Vuister GW, Cowley SM. Sci Rep. 2018 Oct 2;8(1):14689. doi: 10.1038/s41598-018-32942-w. PubMed 30279502.
Backbone
  Vector backbone: pLeicester 38
  Backbone manufacturer: University of Leicester
  Vector type: Mammalian Expression
  Selectable markers: Neomycin (select with G418)
Growth in bacteria
  Bacterial resistance: Ampicillin, 100 μg/mL
  Growth temperature: 37°C
  Growth strain: DH5alpha
  Copy number: Unknown
Gene/Insert
  Gene/Insert name: FLAG-FullLength-TET1
  Species: H. sapiens (human)
  Insert size (bp): 6500
  Mutation: full length protein is 2136 aa
  Entrez Gene: TET1 (a.k.a. CXXC6, LCX, bA119F7.1)
  Tag / fusion protein: Flag (N terminal on insert)
Terms and licenses: Academic/Nonprofit Terms; Industry Terms: Not Available to Industry
How to cite: FLAG-FullLength-TET1-WT(21) was a gift from Shaun Cowley (Addgene plasmid # 124396 ; http://n2t.net/addgene:124396 ; RRID:Addgene_124396)
