[The description below was written by a language model from this plasmid's Addgene catalogue record and pLannotate feature annotations shown in this document.]
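Description:
FLAG-FullLength-TET1-WT(21) is a mammalian expression plasmid of about 13.3 kb, built on the pLeicester 38 backbone and carrying full-length, wild-type human TET1 (2136 amino acids; insert roughly 6.5 kb) with an N-terminal FLAG tag. TET1 is the dioxygenase that oxidises 5-methylcytosine to 5-hydroxymethylcytosine and further oxidised derivatives, acting in active DNA demethylation. In bacteria the plasmid replicates from a high-copy ColE1/pUC-type origin and is selected with ampicillin through the β-lactamase gene. An f1 origin and remnants of lac promoter/operator, lacI and lacZα sequences are also present from the cloning vector ancestry.

The expression unit is driven by the EF-1α core promoter followed by a truncated HTLV-1 5' LTR segment, a composite arrangement commonly used to give strong constitutive transcription in mammalian cells. Downstream of the TET1 coding sequence, an EMCV IRES links a neomycin phosphotransferase gene to the same transcript. G418 resistance is therefore coupled to TET1 expression, which helps select for cells that retain and express the transgene. A WPRE fragment and an SV40 polyadenylation signal complete the cassette.

The stated purpose is PiggyBac-mediated rescue of TET1 function in TET1/2 double-knockout cells, which implies stable genomic integration by transposase. However, the automated annotation does not mark any PiggyBac terminal repeats. Short matches to a lambda phage gene flank the cassette region and are probably stuffer or incidental hits. The "WT" label suggests the construct is a wild-type reference, and the FLAG tag allows detection or immunoprecipitation of the expressed protein.
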