Features (pLannotate 1.2.2; 19 found; start..end, strand, type, name):
    516..727     +  promoter       EF-1α core promoter: core promoter for human elongation factor EF-1α
    740..1008    +  LTR            5' LTR (truncated): truncated 5' long terminal repeat (LTR) from human T-cell leukemia virus (HTLV) type 1
   1104..7511    +  CDS            TET1: TET1_HUMAN - Also known as CXXC6, KIAA1676, LCX. Experimental evidence at protein level: Swiss-Prot protein existence level 1. Dioxygenase that catalyzes the conversion of the modified genomic base 5-methylcytosine (5mC) into 5-hydroxymethylcytosine (5hmC) and plays a key role in active DNA demethylation. Also mediates subsequent conversion of 5hmC into 5-formylcytosine (5fC), and conversion of 5fC to 5-carboxylcytosine (5caC). Conversion of 5mC into 5hmC, 5fC and 5caC probably constitutes the first step in cytosine demethylation. Methylation at the C5 position of cytosine bases is an epigenet
   7635..8097    +  misc_feature   IRES: internal ribosome entry site (IRES) of the encephalomyocarditis virus (EMCV)
   8123..8917    +  CDS            NeoR/KanR: aminoglycoside phosphotransferase from Tn5; aph(3')-II (or nptII); confers resistance to neomycin, kanamycin, and G418 (Geneticin®)
   8924..9030    +  misc_feature   WPRE (fragment): woodchuck hepatitis virus posttranscriptional regulatory element
   9039..9160    +  polyA_signal   SV40 poly(A) signal: SV40 polyadenylation signal
   9178..9270    +  ncRNA          G-CSF SLDE: Accession: RF00183 - G-CSF factor stem-loop destabilising element (SLDE)
   9967..10434   +  CDS            B (fragment): PORTL_LAMBD - Experimental evidence at protein level: Swiss-Prot protein existence level 1. Forms the portal vertex of the capsid (PubMed:6228056, PubMed:6232391). This portal plays critical roles in head assembly, genome packaging, neck/tail attachment, and genome ejection (Probable). The portal protein multimerizes as a single ring-shaped homododecamer arranged around a central channel (PubMed:6232391). Binds to the terminase subunits to form the packaging machine (PubMed:7799432). From Escherichia phage lambda (Bacteriophage lambda).
  10470..10492   -  protein_bind   lac operator (fragment): The lac repressor binds to the lac operator to inhibit transcription in E. coli. This inhibition can be relieved by adding lactose or isopropyl-β-D-thiogalactopyranoside (IPTG). lac repressor encoded by lacI
  10496..10526   -  promoter       lac promoter: promoter for the E. coli lac operon
  10541..10562   -  protein_bind   CAP binding site: CAP binding activates transcription in the presence of cAMP. E. coli catabolite activator protein
  10575..10667   -  CDS            lacI (fragment): lac repressor; lacI; The lac repressor binds to the lac operator to inhibit transcription in E. coli. This inhibition can be relieved by adding lactose or isopropyl-β-D-thiogalactopyranoside (IPTG).
  10850..11438   -  rep_origin     ori: high-copy-number ColE1/pMB1/pBR322/pUC origin of replication
  11609..12469   -  CDS            AmpR: β-lactamase; bla; confers resistance to ampicillin, carbenicillin, and related antibiotics
  12470..12574   -  promoter       AmpR promoter: bla
  12627..13055   -  rep_origin     f1 ori (sequence partly withheld): f1 bacteriophage origin of replication; arrow indicates direction of (+) strand synthesis
  13060..13215   -  CDS            lacZα (fragment): LacZα fragment of β-galactosidase; lacZ fragment
  13217..13336   +  CDS            B (fragment): PORTL_LAMBD - Experimental evidence at protein level: Swiss-Prot protein existence level 1. Forms the portal vertex of the capsid (PubMed:6228056, PubMed:6232391). This portal plays critical roles in head assembly, genome packaging, neck/tail attachment, and genome ejection (Probable). The portal protein multimerizes as a single ring-shaped homododecamer arranged around a central channel (PubMed:6232391). Binds to the terminase subunits to form the packaging machine (PubMed:7799432). From Escherichia phage lambda (Bacteriophage lambda).
>Addgene plasmid #124396 | FLAG-FullLength-TET1-WT(21) | addgene full sequence | sequence record 245255 | Addgene NGS Result
CCCTAGAAAGATAATCATATTGTGACGTACGTTAAAGATAATCATGTGTAAAATTGACGCATGTGTTTTA
TCGGTCTGTATATCGAGGTTTATTTATTAATTTGAATAGATATTAAGTTTTATTATATTTACACTTACAT
ACTAATAATAAATTCAACAAACAATTTATTTATGTTTATTTATTTATTAAAAAAAACAAAAACTCAAAAT
TTCTTCTATAAAGTAACAAAACTTTTATGAGGGACAGCCCCCCCCCAAAGCCCCCAGGGATGTAATTACG
TCCCTCCCCCGCTAGGGGGCAGCAGCGAGCCGCCCGGGGCTCCGCTCCGGTCCGGCGCTCCCCCCGCATC
CCCGAGCCGGCAGCGTGCGGGGACAGCCCGGGCACGGGGAAGGTGGCACGGGATCGCTTTCCTCTGAACG
CTTCTCGCTGCTCTTTGAGCCTGCAGACACCTGGGGGGATACGGGGAAAAGGCCTCCACGGCCAAGGATC
TGCGATCGCTCCGGTGCCCGTCAGTGGGCAGAGCGCACATCGCCCACAGTCCCCGAGAAGTTGGGGGGAG
GGGTCGGCAATTGAACGGGTGCCTAGAGAAGGTGGCGCGGGGTAAACTGGGAAAGTGATGTCGTGTACTG
GCTCCGCCTTTTTCCCGAGGGTGGGGGAGAACCGTATATAAGTGCAGTAGTCGCCGTGAACGTTCTTTTT
CGCAACGGGTTTGCCGCCAGAACACAGCTGAAGCTTCGAGGGGCTCGCATCTCTCCTTCACGCGCCCGCC
GCCCTACCTGAGGCCGCCATCCACGCCGGTTGAGTCGCGTTCTGCCGCCTCCCGCCTGTGGTGCCTCCTG
AACTGCGTCCGCCGTCTAGGTAAGTTTAAAGCTCAGGTCGAGACCGGGCCTTTGTCCGGCGCTCCCTTGG
AGCCTACCTAGACTCAGCCGGCTCTCCACGCTTTGCCTGACCCTGCTTGCTCAACTCTACGTCTTTGTTT
CGTTTTCTGTTCTGCGCCGTTACAGATCCAAGCTGTGACCGGCGCCTACTCTAGAGCTAGCCAACCATGG
ATTACAAGGATCATGACATTGACTACAAAGACGATGACGACAAGGGCGGTTCCATGTCTCGATCCCGCCA
TGCAAGGCCTTCCAGATTAGTCAGGAAGGAAGATGTAAACAAAAAAAAGAAAAACAGCCAACTACGAAAG
ACAACCAAGGGAGCCAACAAAAATGTGGCATCAGTCAAGACTTTAAGCCCTGGAAAATTAAAGCAATTAA
TTCAAGAAAGAGATGTTAAGAAAAAAACAGAACCTAAACCACCCGTGCCAGTCAGAAGCCTTCTGACAAG
AGCTGGAGCAGCACGCATGAATTTGGATAGGACTGAGGTTCTTTTTCAGAACCCAGAGTCCTTAACCTGC
AATGGGTTTACAATGGCGCTACGAAGCACCTCTCTTAGCAGGCGACTCTCCCAACCCCCACTGGTCGTAG
CCAAATCCAAAAAGGTTCCACTTTCTAAGGGTTTAGAAAAGCAACATGATTGTGATTATAAGATACTCCC
TGCTTTGGGAGTAAAGCACTCAGAAAATGATTCGGTTCCAATGCAAGACACCCAAGTCCTTCCTGATATA
GAGACTCTAATTGGTGTACAAAATCCCTCTTTACTTAAAGGTAAGAGCCAAGAGACAACTCAGTTTTGGA
GCCAAAGAGTTGAGGATTCCAAGATCAATATCCCTACCCACAGTGGCCCTGCAGCTGAGATCCTTCCTGG
GCCACTGGAAGGGACACGCTGTGGTGAAGGACTATTCTCTGAAGAGACATTGAATGATACCAGTGGTTCC
CCAAAAATGTTTGCTCAGGACACAGTGTGTGCTCCTTTTCCCCAAAGAGCCACCCCCAAAGTTACCTCTC
AAGGAAACCCCAGCATTCAGTTAGAAGAGTTGGGTTCACGAGTAGAATCTCTTAAGTTATCTGATTCTTA
CCTGGATCCCATTAAAAGTGAACATGATTGCTACCCCACCTCCAGTCTTAATAAGGTTATACCTGACTTG
AACCTTAGAAACTGCTTGGCTCTTGGTGGGTCTACGTCTCCTACCTCTGTAATAAAATTCCTCTTGGCAG
GCTCAAAACAAGCGACCCTTGGTGCTAAACCAGATCATCAAGAGGCCTTCGAAGCTACTGCAAATCAACA
GGAAGTTTCTGATACCACCTCTTTCCTAGGACAGGCCTTTGGTGCTATCCCACATCAATGGGAACTTCCT
GGTGCTGACCCAGTTCATGGTGAGGCCCTGGGTGAGACCCCAGATCTACCAGAGATTCCTGGTGCTATTC
CAGTCCAAGGAGAGGTCTTTGGTACTATTTTAGACCAACAAGAAACTCTTGGTATGAGTGGGAGTGTTGT
CCCAGACTTGCCTGTCTTCCTTCCTGTTCCTCCAAATCCAATTGCTACCTTTAATGCTCCTTCCAAATGG
CCTGAGCCCCAAAGCACTGTCTCATATGGACTTGCAGTCCAGGGTGCTATACAGATTTTGCCTTTGGGCT
CAGGACACACTCCTCAATCATCATCAAACTCAGAGAAAAATTCATTACCTCCAGTAATGGCTATAAGCAA
TGTAGAAAATGAGAAGCAGGTTCATATAAGCTTCCTGCCAGCTAACACTCAGGGGTTCCCATTAGCCCCT
GAGAGAGGACTCTTCCATGCTTCACTGGGTATAGCCCAACTCTCTCAGGCTGGTCCTAGCAAATCAGACA
GAGGGAGCTCCCAGGTCAGTGTAACCAGCACAGTTCATGTTGTCAACACCACAGTGGTGACTATGCCAGT
GCCAATGGTCAGTACCTCCTCTTCTTCCTATACCACTTTGCTACCGACTTTGGAAAAGAAGAAAAGAAAG
CGATGTGGGGTCTGTGAACCCTGCCAGCAGAAGACCAACTGTGGTGAATGCACTTACTGCAAGAACAGAA
AGAACAGCCATCAGATCTGTAAGAAAAGAAAATGTGAGGAGCTGAAAAAGAAACCATCTGTTGTTGTGCC
TCTGGAGGTTATAAAGGAAAACAAGAGGCCCCAGAGGGAAAAGAAGCCCAAAGTTTTAAAGGCAGATTTT
GACAACAAACCAGTAAATGGCCCCAAGTCAGAATCCATGGACTACAGTAGATGTGGTCATGGGGAAGAAC
AAAAATTGGAATTGAACCCACATACTGTTGAAAATGTAACTAAAAATGAAGACAGCATGACAGGCATCGA
GGTGGAGAAGTGGACACAAAACAAGAAATCACAGTTAACTGATCACGTGAAAGGAGATTTTAGTGCCAAT
GTCCCAGAAGCTGAAAAATCGAAAAACTCTGAAGTTGACAAGAAACGAACCAAATCTCCAAAATTGTTTG
TACAAACCGTAAGAAATGGCATTAAACATGTACACTGTTTACCAGCTGAAACAAATGTTTCATTTAAAAA
ATTCAATATTGAAGAATTCGGCAAGACATTGGAAAACAATTCTTATAAATTCCTAAAAGACACTGCAAAC
CATAAAAACGCTATGAGCTCTGTTGCTACTGATATGAGTTGTGATCATCTCAAGGGGAGAAGTAACGTTT
TAGTATTCCAGCAGCCTGGCTTTAACTGCAGTTCCATTCCACATTCTTCACACTCCATCATAAATCATCA
TGCTAGTATACACAATGAAGGTGATCAACCAAAAACTCCTGAGAATATACCAAGTAAAGAACCAAAAGAT
GGATCTCCCGTTCAACCAAGTCTCTTATCGTTAATGAAAGATAGGAGATTAACATTGGAGCAAGTGGTAG
CCATAGAGGCCCTGACTCAACTCTCAGAAGCCCCATCAGAGAATTCCTCCCCATCAAAGTCAGAGAAGGA
TGAGGAATCAGAGCAGAGAACAGCCAGTTTGCTTAATAGCTGCAAAGCTATCCTCTACACTGTAAGAAAA
GACCTCCAAGACCCAAACTTACAGGGAGAGCCACCAAAACTTAATCACTGTCCATCTTTGGAAAAACAAA
GTTCATGCAACACGGTGGTTTTCAATGGGCAAACTACTACCCTTTCCAACTCACATATCAACTCAGCTAC
TAACCAAGCATCCACAAAGTCACATGAATATTCAAAAGTCACAAATTCATTATCTCTTTTTATACCAAAA
TCAAATTCATCCAAGATTGACACCAATAAAAGTATTGCTCAAGGGATAATTACTCTTGACAATTGTTCCA
ATGATTTGCATCAGTTGCCACCAAGAAATAATGAAGTGGAGTATTGCAACCAGTTACTGGACAGCAGCAA
AAAATTGGACTCAGATGATCTATCATGTCAGGATGCAACCCATACCCAAATTGAGGAAGATGTTGCAACA
CAGTTGACACAACTTGCTTCGATAATTAAGATCAATTATATAAAACCAGAGGACAAAAAAGTTGAAAGTA
CACCAACAAGCCTTGTCACATGTAATGTACAGCAAAAATACAATCAGGAGAAGGGCACAATCCAACAGAA
ACCACCTTCAAGTGTACACAATAATCATGGTTCATCATTAACAAAACAAAAGAACCCAACCCAGAAAAAG
ACAAAATCCACCCCATCAAGAGATCGGCGGAAAAAGAAGCCCACAGTTGTAAGTTATCAAGAAAATGATC
GGCAGAAGTGGGAAAAGTTGTCCTATATGTATGGCACAATATGCGACATTTGGATAGCATCGAAATTTCA
AAATTTTGGGCAATTTTGTCCACATGATTTTCCTACTGTATTTGGGAAAATTTCTTCCTCGACCAAAATA
TGGAAACCACTGGCTCAAACGAGGTCCATTATGCAACCCAAAACAGTATTTCCACCACTCACTCAGATAA
AATTACAGAGATATCCTGAATCAGCAGAGGAAAAGGTGAAGGTTGAACCATTGGATTCACTCAGCTTATT
TCATCTTAAAACGGAATCCAACGGGAAGGCATTCACTGATAAAGCTTATAATTCTCAGGTACAGTTAACG
GTGAATGCCAATCAGAAAGCCCATCCTTTGACCCAGCCCTCCTCTCCACCTAACCAGTGTGCTAACGTGA
TGGCAGGCGATGACCAAATACGGTTTCAGCAGGTTGTTAAGGAGCAACTCATGCATCAGAGACTGCCAAC
ATTGCCTGGTATCTCTCATGAAACACCCTTACCGGAGTCAGCACTAACTCTCAGGAATGTAAATGTAGTG
TGTTCAGGTGGAATTACAGTGGTTTCTACCAAAAGTGAAGAGGAAGTCTGTTCATCCAGTTTTGGAACAT
CAGAATTTTCCACAGTGGACAGTGCACAGAAAAATTTTAATGATTATGCCATGAACTTCTTTACTAACCC
TACAAAAAACCTAGTGTCTATAACTAAAGATTCTGAACTGCCCACCTGCAGCTGTCTTGATCGAGTTATA
CAAAAAGACAAAGGCCCATATTATACACACCTTGGGGCAGGACCAAGTGTTGCTGCTGTCAGGGAAATCA
TGGAGAATAGGTATGGTCAAAAAGGAAACGCAATAAGGATAGAAATAGTAGTGTACACCGGTAAAGAAGG
GAAAAGCTCTCATGGGTGTCCAATTGCTAAGTGGGTTTTAAGAAGAAGCAGTGATGAAGAAAAAGTTCTT
TGTTTGGTCCGGCAGCGTACAGGCCACCACTGTCCAACTGCTGTGATGGTGGTGCTCATCATGGTGTGGG
ATGGCATCCCTCTTCCAATGGCCGACCGGCTATACACAGAGCTCACAGAGAATCTAAAGTCATACAATGG
GCACCCTACCGACAGAAGATGCACCCTCAATGAAAATCGTACCTGTACATGTCAAGGAATTGATCCAGAG
ACTTGTGGAGCTTCATTCTCTTTTGGCTGTTCATGGAGTATGTACTTTAATGGCTGTAAGTTTGGTAGAA
GCCCAAGCCCCAGAAGATTTAGAATTGATCCAAGCTCTCCCTTACATGAAAAAAACCTTGAAGATAACTT
ACAGAGTTTGGCTACACGATTAGCTCCAATTTATAAGCAGTATGCTCCAGTAGCTTACCAAAATCAGGTG
GAATATGAAAATGTTGCCCGAGAATGTCGGCTTGGCAGCAAGGAAGGTCGTCCCTTCTCTGGGGTCACTG
CTTGCCTGGACTTCTGTGCTCATCCCCACAGGGACATTCACAACATGAATAATGGAAGCACTGTGGTTTG
TACCTTAACTCGAGAAGATAACCGCTCTTTGGGTGTTATTCCTCAAGATGAGCAGCTCCATGTGCTACCT
CTTTATAAGCTTTCAGACACAGATGAGTTTGGCTCCAAGGAAGGAATGGAAGCCAAGATCAAATCTGGGG
CCATCGAGGTCCTGGCACCCCGCCGCAAAAAAAGAACGTGTTTCACTCAGCCTGTTCCCCGTTCTGGAAA
GAAGAGGGCTGCGATGATGACAGAGGTTCTTGCACATAAGATAAGGGCAGTGGAAAAGAAACCTATTCCC
CGAATCAAGCGGAAGAATAACTCAACAACAACAAACAACAGTAAGCCTTCGTCACTGCCAACCTTAGGGA
GTAACACTGAGACCGTGCAACCTGAAGTAAAAAGTGAAACCGAACCCCATTTTATCTTAAAAAGTTCAGA
CAACACTAAAACTTATTCGCTGATGCCATCCGCTCCTCACCCAGTGAAAGAGGCATCTCCAGGCTTCTCC
TGGTCCCCGAAGACTGCTTCAGCCACACCAGCTCCACTGAAGAATGACGCAACAGCCTCATGCGGGTTTT
CAGAAAGAAGCAGCACTCCCCACTGTACGATGCCTTCGGGAAGACTCAGTGGTGCCAATGCAGCTGCTGC
TGATGGCCCTGGCATTTCACAGCTTGGCGAAGTGGCTCCTCTCCCCACCCTGTCTGCTCCTGTGATGGAG
CCCCTCATTAATTCTGAGCCTTCCACTGGTGTGACTGAGCCGCTAACGCCTCATCAGCCAAACCACCAGC
CCTCCTTCCTCACCTCTCCTCAAGACCTTGCCTCTTCTCCAATGGAAGAAGATGAGCAGCATTCTGAAGC
AGATGAGCCTCCATCAGACGAACCCCTATCTGATGACCCCCTGTCACCTGCTGAGGAGAAATTGCCCCAC
ATTGATGAGTATTGGTCAGACAGTGAGCACATCTTTTTGGATGCAAATATTGGTGGGGTGGCCATCGCAC
CTGCTCACGGCTCGGTTTTGATTGAGTGTGCCCGGCGAGAGCTGCACGCTACCACTCCTGTTGAGCACCC
CAACCGTAATCATCCAACCCGCCTCTCCCTTGTCTTTTACCAGCACAAAAACCTAAATAAGCCCCAACAT
GGTTTTGAACTAAACAAGATTAAGTTTGAGGCTAAAGAAGCTAAGAATAAGAAAATGAAGGCCTCAGAGC
AAAAAGACCAGGCAGCTAATGAAGGTCCAGAACAGTCCTCTGAAGTAAATGAATTGAACCAAATTCCTTC
TCATAAAGCATTAACATTAACCCATGACAATGTTGTCACCGTGTCCCCTTATGCTCTCACACACGTTGCG
GGGCCCTATAACCATTGGGTCTAAGCGGCCGCGCCCCTCTCCCTCCCCCCCCCCTAACGTTACTGGCCGA
AGCCGCTTGGAATAAGGCCGGTGTGCGTTTGTCTATATGTTATTTTCCACCATATTGCCGTCTTTTGGCA
ATGTGAGGGCCCGGAAACCTGGCCCTGTCTTCTTGACGAGCATTCCTAGGGGTCTTTCCCCTCTCGCCAA
AGGAATGCAAGGTCTGTTGAATGTCGTGAAGGAAGCAGTTCCTCTGGAAGCTTCTTGAAGACAAACAACG
TCTGTAGCGACCCTTTGCAGGCAGCGGAACCCCCCACCTGGCGACAGGTGCCTCTGCGGCCAAAAGCCAC
GTGTATAAGATACACCTGCAAAGGCGGCACAACCCCAGTGCCACGTTGTGAGTTGGATAGTTGTGGAAAG
AGTCAAATGGCTCTCCTCAAGCGTATTCAACAAGGGGCTGAAGGATGCCCAGAAGGTACCCCATTGTATG
GGATCTGATCTGGGGCCTCGGTGCACATGCTTTACATGTGTTTAGTCGAGGTTAAAAAAACGTCTAGGCC
CCCCGAACCACGGGGACGTGGTTTTCCTTTGAAAAACACGATGATAATATGGCCACAACCATGGCGTCCG
GAATGATTGAACAAGATGGATTGCACGCAGGTTCTCCGGCCGCTTGGGTGGAGAGGCTATTCGGCTATGA
CTGGGCACAACAGACAATCGGCTGCTCTGATGCCGCCGTGTTCCGGCTGTCAGCGCAGGGGCGCCCGGTT
CTTTTTGTCAAGACCGACCTGTCCGGTGCCCTGAATGAACTGCAGGACGAGGCAGCGCGGCTATCGTGGC
TGGCCGCGACGGGCGTTCCTTGCGCAGCTGTGCTCGACGTTGTCACTGAAGCGGGAAGGGACTGGCTGCT
ATTGGGCGAAGTGCCGGGGCAGGATCTCCTGTCATCTCACCTTGCTCCTGCCGAGAAAGTATCCATCATG
GCTGATGCAATGCGGCGGCTGCATACGCTTGATCCGGCTACCTGCCCATTCGACCACCAAGCGAAACATC
GCATCGAGCGAGCACGTACTCGGATGGAAGCCGGTCTTGTCGATCAGGATGATCTGGACGAAGAGCATCA
GGGGCTCGCGCCAGCCGAACTGTTCGCCAGGCTCAAGGCGCGCATGCCCGACGGCGAGGATCTCGTCGTG
ACCCATGGCGATGCCTGCTTGCCGAATATCATGGTGGAAAATGGCCGCTTTTCTGGATTCATCGACTGTG
GCCGGCTGGGTGTGGCGGACCGCTATCAGGACATAGCGTTGGCTACCCGTGATATTGCTGAAGAGCTTGG
CGGCGAATGGGCTGACCGCTTCCTCGTGCTTTACGGTATCGCCGCTCCCGATTCGCAGCGCATCGCCTTC
TATCGCCTTCTTGACGAGTTCTTCTGAGTCGACAATCAACCTCTGGATTACAAAATTTGTGAAAGATTGA
CTGGTATTCTTAACTATGTTGCTCCTTTTACGCTATGTGGATACGCTGCTTTAATGCCTTTGTATCATGC
GTTAACTAAACTTGTTTATTGCAGCTTATAATGGTTACAAATAAAGCAATAGCATCACAAATTTCACAAA
TAAAGCATTTTTTTCACTGCATTCTAGTTGTGGTTTGTCCAAACTCATCAATGTATCTTATCATGTCTGG
AATTGACTCAAATGATGTCAATTAGTCTATCAGAAGCTCATCTGGTCTCCCTTCCGGGGGACAAGACATC
CCTGTTTAATATTTAAACAGCAGTGTTCCCAAACTGGGTTCTTATATCCCTTGCTCTGGTCAACCAGGTT
GCAGGGTTTCCTGTCCTCACAGGAACGAAGTCCCTAAAGAAACAGTGGCAGCCAGGTTTAGCCCCGGAAT
TGACTGGATTCCTTTTTTAGGGCCCATTGGTATGGCTTTTTCCCCGTATCCCCCCAGGTGTCTGCAGGCT
CAAAGAGCAGCGAGAAGCGTTCAGAGGAAAGCGATCCCGTGCCACCTTCCCCGTGCCCGGGCTGTCCCCG
CACGCTGCCGGCTCGGGGATGCGGGGGGAGCGCCGGACCGGAGCGGAGCCCCGGGCGGCTCGCTGCTGCC
CCCTAGCGGGGGAGGGACGTAATTACATCCCTGGGGGCTTTGGGGGGGGGCTGTCCCTGATATCTATAAC
AAGAAAATATATATATAATAAGTTATCACGTAAGTAGAACATGAAATAACAATATAATTATCGTATGAGT
TAAATCTTAAAAGTCACGTAAAAGATAATCATGCGTCATTTTGACTCACGCGGTCGTTATAGTTCAAAAT
CAGTGACACTTACCGCATTGACAAGCACGCCTCACGGGAGCTCCAAGCGGCGACTGAGATGTCCTAAATG
CACAGCGACGGATTCGCGCTATTTAGAAAGAGAGAGCAATATTTCAAGAATGCATGCGTCAATTTTACGC
AGACTATCTTTCTAGGGTTAATCTAGCTGCATCAGGATCATATCGTCGGGTCTTTTTTCCGGCTCAGTCA
TCGCCCAAGCTGGCGCTATCTGGGCATCGGGGAGGAAGAAGCCCGTGCCTTTTCCCGCGAGGTTGAAGCG
GCATGGAAAGAGTTTGCCGAGGATGACTGCTGCTGCATTGACGTTGAGCGAAAACGCACGTTTACCATGA
TGATTCGGGAAGGTGTGGCCATGCACGCCTTTAACGGTGAACTGTTCGTTCAGGCCACCTGGGATACCAG
TTCGTCGCGGCTTTTCCGGACACAGTTCCGGATGGTCAGCCCGAAGCGCATCAGCAACCCGAACAATACC
GGCGACAGCCGGAACTGCCGTGCCGGTGTGCAGATTAATGACAGCGGTGCGGCGCTGGGATATTACGTCA
GCGAGGACGGGTATCCTGGCTGGATGCCGCAGAAATGGACATGGATACCCCGTGAGTTACCCGGCGGGCG
CGCTTGGCGTAATCATGGTCATAGCTGTTTCCTGTGTGAAATTGTTATCCGCTCACAATTCCACACAACA
TACGAGCCGGAAGCATAAAGTGTAAAGCCTGGGGTGCCTAATGAGTGAGCTAACTCACATTAATTGCGTT
GCGCTCACTGCCCGCTTTCCAGTCGGGAAACCTGTCGTGCCAGCTGCATTAATGAATCGGCCAACGCGCG
GGGAGAGGCGGTTTGCGTATTGGGCGCTCTTCCGCTTCCTCGCTCACTGACTCGCTGCGCTCGGTCGTTC
GGCTGCGGCGAGCGGTATCAGCTCACTCAAAGGCGGTAATACGGTTATCCACAGAATCAGGGGATAACGC
AGGAAAGAACATGTGAGCAAAAGGCCAGCAAAAGGCCAGGAACCGTAAAAAGGCCGCGTTGCTGGCGTTT
TTCCATAGGCTCCGCCCCCCTGACGAGCATCACAAAAATCGACGCTCAAGTCAGAGGTGGCGAAACCCGA
CAGGACTATAAAGATACCAGGCGTTTCCCCCTGGAAGCTCCCTCGTGCGCTCTCCTGTTCCGACCCTGCC
GCTTACCGGATACCTGTCCGCCTTTCTCCCTTCGGGAAGCGTGGCGCTTTCTCATAGCTCACGCTGTAGG
TATCTCAGTTCGGTGTAGGTCGTTCGCTCCAAGCTGGGCTGTGTGCACGAACCCCCCGTTCAGCCCGACC
GCTGCGCCTTATCCGGTAACTATCGTCTTGAGTCCAACCCGGTAAGACACGACTTATCGCCACTGGCAGC
AGCCACTGGTAACAGGATTAGCAGAGCGAGGTATGTAGGCGGTGCTACAGAGTTCTTGAAGTGGTGGCCT
AACTACGGCTACACTAGAAGAACAGTATTTGGTATCTGCGCTCTGCTGAAGCCAGTTACCTTCGGAAAAA
GAGTTGGTAGCTCTTGATCCGGCAAACAAACCACCGCTGGTAGCGGTGGTTTTTTTGTTTGCAAGCAGCA
GATTACGCGCAGAAAAAAAGGATCTCAAGAAGATCCTTTGATCTTTTCTACGGGGTCTGACGCTCAGTGG
AACGAAAACTCACGTTAAGGGATTTTGGTCATGAGATTATCAAAAAGGATCTTCACCTAGATCCTTTTAA
ATTAAAAATGAAGTTTTAAATCAATCTAAAGTATATATGAGTAAACTTGGTCTGACAGTTACCAATGCTT
AATCAGTGAGGCACCTATCTCAGCGATCTGTCTATTTCGTTCATCCATAGTTGCCTGACTCCCCGTCGTG
TAGATAACTACGATACGGGAGGGCTTACCATCTGGCCCCAGTGCTGCAATGATACCGCGAGACCCACGCT
CACCGGCTCCAGATTTATCAGCAATAAACCAGCCAGCCGGAAGGGCCGAGCGCAGAAGTGGTCCTGCAAC
TTTATCCGCCTCCATCCAGTCTATTAATTGTTGCCGGGAAGCTAGAGTAAGTAGTTCGCCAGTTAATAGT
TTGCGCAACGTTGTTGCCATTGCTACAGGCATCGTGGTGTCACGCTCGTCGTTTGGTATGGCTTCATTCA
GCTCCGGTTCCCAACGATCAAGGCGAGTTACATGATCCCCCATGTTGTGCAAAAAAGCGGTTAGCTCCTT
CGGTCCTCCGATCGTTGTCAGAAGTAAGTTGGCCGCAGTGTTATCACTCATGGTTATGGCAGCACTGCAT
AATTCTCTTACTGTCATGCCATCCGTAAGATGCTTTTCTGTGACTGGTGAGTACTCAACCAAGTCATTCT
GAGAATAGTGTATGCGGCGACCGAGTTGCTCTTGCCCGGCGTCAATACGGGATAATACCGCGCCACATAG
CAGAACTTTAAAAGTGCTCATCATTGGAAAACGTTCTTCGGGGCGAAAACTCTCAAGGATCTTACCGCTG
TTGAGATCCAGTTCGATGTAACCCACTCGTGCACCCAACTGATCTTCAGCATCTTTTACTTTCACCAGCG
TTTCTGGGTGAGCAAAAACAGGAAGGCAAAATGCCGCAAAAAAGGGAATAAGGGCGACACGGAAATGTTG
AATACTCATACTCTTCCTTTTTCAATATTATTGAAGCATTTATCAGGGTTATTGTCTCATGAGCGGATAC
ATATTTGAATGTATTTAGAAAAATAAACAAATAGGGGTTCCGCGCACATTTCCCCGAAAAGTGCCACCTA
AATTGTAAGCGTTAATATTTTGTTAAAATTCGCGTTAAATTTTTGTTAAATCAGCTCATTTTTTAACCAA
TAGGCCGAAATCGGCAAAATCCCTTATAAATCAAAAGAATAGACCGAGATAGGGT
[37 nt withheld, positions 12726-12762]
AAAGAACGTGGACTCCAACGTCAAAGG
[49 nt withheld, positions 12790-12838]
T
[91 nt withheld, positions 12840-12930]
G
[124 nt withheld, positions 12932-13055]
CCCATTCGCCATTCAGGCTGCGCAACTGTTGGGAAGGGCGATCGGTGCGGGCCTCTTCGCTATTACGCCA
GCTGGCGAAAGGGGGATGTGCTGCAAGGCGATTAAGTTGGGTAACGCCAGGGTTTTCCCAGTCACGACGT
TGTAAAACGACGGCCAGTGAGCGCGCCTCGTTCATTCACGTTTTTGAACCCGTGGAGGACGGGCAGACTC
GCGGTGCAAATGTGTTTTACAGCGTGATGGAGCAGATGAAGATGCTCGACACGCTGCAGAACACGCAGCT
AGATTAA
